>Addgene plasmid #80475 | PB-TAC-ERN | addgene full sequence | sequence record 477521 | Addgene Long Read Sequencing Result
CTAAATTGTAAGCGTTAATATTTTGTTAAAATTCGCGTTAAATTTTTGTTAAATCAGCTCATTTTTTAAC
CAATAGGCCGAAATCGGCAAAATCCCTTATAAATCAAAAGAATAGACCGAGATAGGGT
[37 nt withheld, positions 129-165]
AAAGAACGTGGACTCCAACGTCAAAGG
[49 nt withheld, positions 193-241]
T
[91 nt withheld, positions 243-333]
G
[124 nt withheld, positions 335-458]
CCCATTCGCCATTCAGGCTGCGCAACTGTTGGGAAGGGCGATCGGTGCGGGCCTCTTCGCTATTACGCCA
GCTGGCGAAAGGGGGATGTGCTGCAAGGCGATTAAGTTGGGTAACGCCAGGGTTTTCCCAGTCACGACGT
TGTAAAACGACGGCCAGTGAATTGTAATACGACTCACTATAGGGCGAATTGGAGCTCGGTATTCACGACA
GCAGGCTGAATAATAAAAAAATTAGAAACTATTATTTAACCCTAGAAAGATAATCATATTGTGACGTACG
TTAAAGATAATCATGCGTAAAATTGACGCATGTGTTTTATCGGTCTGTATATCGAGGTTTATTTATTAAT
TTGAATAGATATTAAGTTTTATTATATTTACACTTACATACTAATAATAAATTCAACAAACAATTTATTT
ATGTTTATTTATTTATTAAAAAAAAACAAAAACTCAAAATTTCTTCTATAAAGTAACAAAACTTTTAAAC
ATTCTCTCTTTTACAAAAATAAACTTATTTTGTACTTTAAAAACAGTCATGTTGTATTATAAAATAAGTA
ATTAGCTTAACCTATACATAATAGAAACAAATTATACTTATTAGTCAGTCAGAAACAACTTTGGCACATA
TCAATATTATGCTCTCGTTAATTAACTCGAGGGATCCAAGCTGGCCGCACGTCTCCCTATCAGTGATAGA
GAAGTCGACACGTCTCGAGCTCCCTATCAGTGATAGAGAAGGTACGTCTAGAACGTCTCCCTATCAGTGA
TAGAGAAGTCGACACGTCTCGAGCTCCCTATCAGTGATAGAGAAGGTACGTCTAGAACGTCTCCCTATCA
GTGATAGAGAAGTCGACACGTCTCGAGCTCCCTATCAGTGATAGAGAAGGTACGTCTAGAACGTCTCCCT
ATCAGTGATAGAGAAGTCGACACGTCTCGAGCTCCCTATCAGTGATAGAGAAGGTACCCCCTATATAAGC
AGAGCTCGTTTAGTGAACCGTCAGATCGCCTGGAGACGCCATCCACGCTGTTTTGACCTCCATAGAAGAC
ACCGGGACCGATCCAGCCTCCGCGGTGGCGGCCATCACAAGTTTGTACAAAAAAGCTGAACGAGAAACGT
AAAATGATATAAATATCAATATATTAAATTAGATTTTGCATAAAAAACAGACTACATAATACTGTAAAAC
ACAACATATCCAGTCACTATGGCGGCCGCATTAGGCACCCCAGGCTTTACACTTTATGCTTCCGGCTCGT
ATAATGTGTGGATTTTGAGTTAGGATCCGTCGAGATTTTCAGGAGCTAAGGAAGCTAAAATGGAGAAAAA
AATCACTGGATATACCACCGTTGATATATCCCAATGGCATCGTAAAGAACATTTTGAGGCATTTCAGTCA
GTTGCTCAATGTACCTATAACCAGACCGTTCAGCTGGATATTACGGCCTTTTTAAAGACCGTAAAGAAAA
ATAAGCACAAGTTTTATCCGGCCTTTATTCACATTCTTGCCCGCCTGATGAATGCTCATCCGGAATTCCG
TATGGCAATGAAAGACGGTGAGCTGGTGATATGGGATAGTGTTCACCCTTGTTACACCGTTTTCCATGAG
CAAACTGAAACGTTTTCATCGCTCTGGAGTGAATACCACGACGATTTCCGGCAGTTTCTACACATATATT
CGCAAGATGTGGCGTGTTACGGTGAAAACCTGGCCTATTTCCCTAAAGGGTTTATTGAGAATATGTTTTT
CGTCTCAGCCAATCCCTGGGTGAGTTTCACCAGTTTTGATTTAAACGTGGCCAATATGGACAACTTCTTC
GCCCCCGTTTTCACCATGGGCAAATATTATACGCAAGGCGACAAGGTGCTGATGCCGCTGGCGATTCAGG
TTCATCATGCCGTTTGTGATGGCTTCCATGTCGGCAGAATGCTTAATGAATTACAACAGTACTGCGATGA
GTGGCAGGGCGGGGCGTAAACGCGTGGATCCGGCTTACTAAAAGCCAGATAACAGTATGCGTATTTGCGC
GCTGATTTTTGCGGTATAAGAATATATACTGATATGTATACCCGAAGTATGTCAAAAAGAGGTATGCTAT
GAAGCAGCGTATTACAGTGACAGTTGACAGCGACAGCTATCAGTTGCTCAAGGCATATATGATGTCAATA
TCTCCGGTCTGGTAAGCACAACCATGCAGAATGAAGCCCGTCGTCTGCGTGCCGAACGCTGGAAAGCGGA
AAATCAGGAAGGGATGGCTGAGGTCGCCCGGTTTATTGAAATGAACGGCTCTTTTGCTGACGAGAACAGG
GGCTGGTGAAATGCAGTTTAAGGTTTACACCTATAAAAGAGAGAGCCGTTATCGTCTGTTTGTGGATGTA
CAGAGTGATATTATTGACACGCCCGGGCGACGGATGGTGATCCCCCTGGCCAGTGCACGTCTGCTGTCAG
ATAAAGTCTCCCGTGAACTTTACCCGGTGGTGCATATCGGGGATGAAAGCTGGCGCATGATGACCACCGA
TATGGCCAGTGTGCCGGTCTCCGTTATCGGGGAAGAAGTGGCTGATCTCAGCCACCGCGAAAATGACATC
AAAAACGCCATTAACCTGATGTTCTGGGGAATATAAATGTCAGGCTCCCTTATACACAGCCAGTCTGCAG
GTCGACCATAGTGACTGGATATGTTGTGTTTTACAGTATTATGTAGTCTGTTTTTTATGCAAAATCTAAT
TTAATATATTGATATTTATATCATTTTACGTTTCTCGTTCAGCTTTCTTGTACAAAGTGGTGATCTAGCT
AAAACGCGGCCTCGAATCGAATTCCGCCCCCCCCCCTCTCCCTCCCCCCCCCCTAACGTTACTGGCCGAA
GCCGCTTGGAATAAGGCCGGTGTGCGTTTGTCTATATGTTATTTTCCACCATATTGCCGTCTTTTGGCAA
TGTGAGGGCCCGGAAACCTGGCCCTGTCTTCTTGACGAGCATTCCTAGGGGTCTTTCCCCTCTCGCCAAA
GGAATGCAAGGTCTGTTGAATGTCGTGAAGGAAGCAGTTCCTCTGGAAGCTTCTTGAAGACAAACAACGT
CTGTAGCGACCCTTTGCAGGCAGCGGAACCCCCCACCTGGCGACAGGTGCCTCTGCGGCCAAAAGCCACG
TGTATAAGATACACCTGCAAAGGCGGCACAACCCCAGTGCCACGTTGTGAGTTGGATAGTTGTGGAAAGA
GTCAAATGGCTCTCCTCAAGCGTATTCAACAAGGGGCTGAAGGATGCCCAGAAGGTACCCCATTGTATGG
GATCTGATCTGGGGCCTCGGTGCACATGCTTTACATGTGTTTAGTCGAGGTTAAAAAAACGTCTAGGCCC
CCCGAACCACGGGGACGTGGTTTTCCTTTGAAAAACACGATGATAATATGGCCACAACCATGGTGAGCAA
GGGCGAGGAGGATAACATGGCCATCATCAAGGAGTTCATGCGCTTCAAGGTGCACATGGAGGGCTCCGTG
AACGGCCACGAGTTCGAGATCGAGGGCGAGGGCGAGGGCCGCCCCTACGAGGGCACCCAGACCGCCAAGC
TGAAGGTGACCAAGGGTGGCCCCCTGCCCTTCGCCTGGGACATCCTGTCCCCTCAGTTCATGTACGGCTC
CAAGGCCTACGTGAAGCACCCCGCCGACATCCCCGACTACTTGAAGCTGTCCTTCCCCGAGGGCTTCAAG
TGGGAGCGCGTGATGAACTTCGAGGACGGCGGCGTGGTGACCGTGACCCAGGACTCCTCCCTGCAGGACG
GCGAGTTCATCTACAAGGTGAAGCTGCGCGGCACCAACTTCCCCTCCGACGGCCCCGTAATGCAGAAGAA
GACCATGGGCTGGGAGGCCTCCTCCGAGCGGATGTACCCCGAGGACGGCGCCCTGAAGGGCGAGATCAAG
CAGAGGCTGAAGCTGAAGGACGGCGGCCACTACGACGCTGAGGTCAAGACCACCTACAAGGCCAAGAAGC
CCGTGCAGCTGCCCGGCGCCTACAACGTCAACATCAAGTTGGACATCACCTCCCACAACGAGGACTACAC
CATCGTGGAACAGTACGAACGCGCCGAGGGCCGCCACTCCACCGGCGGCATGGACGAGCTGTACAAGTAA
AGCGGCCGCGATCTTTTTCCCTCTGCCAAAAATTATGGGGACATCATGAAGCCCCTTGAGCATCTGACTT
CTGGCTAATAAAGGAAATTTATTTTCATTGCAATAGTGTGTTGGAATTTTTTGTGTCTCTCACTCGGAAG
GACATATGGGAGGGCAAATCATTTAAAACATCAGAATGAGTATTTGGTTTAGAGTTTGGCAACATATGCC
CATATGCTGGCTGCCATGAACAAAGGTTGGCTATAAAGAGGTCATCAGTATATGAAACAGCCCCCTGCTG
TCCATTCCTTATTCCATAGAAAAGCCTTGACTTGAGGTTAGATTTTTTTTATATTTTGTTTTGTGTTATT
TTTTTCTTTAACATCCCTAAAATTTTCCTTACATGTTTTACTAGCCAGATTTTTCCTCCTCTCCTGACTA
CTCCCAGTCATAGCTGTCCCTCTTCTCTTATGGAGATCCCTCGACCTGCAGGAATTCGATTACTTAAGCC
TAGGATCCAGATCTGTACATTCGAATCGATGAATTCGTTAACCATGGAAGCTTCTGCAGCGGCCGCACTA
GCGGTGGCGGCCTCGACATTGATTATTGACTAGTTATTAATAGTAATCAATTACGGGGTCATTAGTTCAT
AGCCCATATATGGAGTTCCGCGTTACATAACTTACGGTAAATGGCCCGCCTGGCTGACCGCCCAACGACC
CCCGCCCATTGACGTCAATAATGACGTATGTTCCCATAGTAACGCCAATAGGGACTTTCCATTGACGTCA
ATGGGTGGAGTATTTACGGTAAACTGCCCACTTGGCAGTACATCAAGTGTATCATATGCCAAGTACGCCC
CCTATTGACGTCAATGACGGTAAATGGCCCGCCTGGCATTATGCCCAGTACATGACCTTATGGGACTTTC
CTACTTGGCAGTACATCTACGTATTAGTCATCGCTATTACCATGATGATGCGGTTTTGGCAGTACATCAA
TGGGCGTGGATAGCGGTTTGACTCACGGGGATTTCCAAGTCTCCACCCCATTGACGTCAATGGGAGTTTG
TTTTGACTAGTGGAGCCGAGAGTAATTCATACAAAAGGAGGGATCGCCTTCGCAAGGGGAGAGCCCAGGG
ACCGTCCCTAAATTCTCACAGACCCAAATCCCTGTAGCCGCCCCACGACAGCGCGAGGAGCATGCGCCCA
GGGCTGAGCGCGGGTAGATCAGAGCACACAAGCTCACAGTCCCCGGCGGTGGGGGGAGGGGCGCGCTGAG
CGGGGGCCAGGGAGCTGGCGCGGGGCAAACTGGGAAAGTGGTGTCGTGTGCTGGCTCCGCCCTCTTCCCG
AGGGTGGGGGAGAACGGTATATAAGTGCGGTAGTCGCCTTGGACGTTCTTTTTCGCAACGGGTTTGCCGT
CAGAACGCAGGTGAGTGGCGGGTGTGGCTTCCGCGGGCCCCGGAGCTGGAGCCCTGCTCTGAGCGGGCCG
GGCTGATATGCGAGTGTCGTCCGCAGGGTTTAGCTGTGAGCATTCCCACTTCGAGTGGCGGGCGGTGCGG
GGGTGAGAGTGCGAGGCCTAGCGGCAACCCCGTAGCCTCGCCTCGTGTCCGGCTTGAGGCCTAGCGTGGT
GTCCGCCGCCGCGTGCCACTCCGGCCGCACTATGCGTTTTTTGTCCTTGCTGCCCTCGATTGCCTTCCAG
CAGCATGGGCTAACAAAGGGAGGGTGTGGGGCTCACTCTTAAGGAGCCCATGAAGCTTACGTTGGATAGG
AATGGAAGGGCAGGAGGGGCGACTGGGGCCCGCCCGCCTTCGGAGCACATGTCCGACGCCACCTGGATGG
GGCGAGGCCTGTGGCTTTCCGAAGCAATCGGGCGTGAGTTTAGCCTACCTGGGCCATGTGGCCCTAGCAC
TGGGCACGGTCTGGCCTGGCGGTGCCGCGTTCCCTTGCCTCCCAACAAGGGTGAGGCCGTCCCGCCCGGC
ACCAGTTGCTTGCGCGGAAAGATGGCCGCTCCCGGGGCCCTGTTGCAAGGAGCTCAAAATGGAGGACGCG
GCAGCCCGGTGGAGCGGGCGGGTGAGTCACCCACACAAAGGAAGAGGGCCTTGCCCCTCGCCGGCCGCTG
CTTCCTGTGACCCCGTGGTCTATCGGCCGCATAGTCACCTCGGGCTTCTCTTGAGCACCGCTCGTCGCGG
CGGGGGGAGGGGATCTAATGGCGTTGGAGTTTGTTCACATTTGGTGGGTGGAGACTAGTCAGGCCAGCCT
GGCGCTGGAAGTCATTCTTGGAATTTGCCCCTTTGAGTTTGGAGCGAGGCTAATTCTCAAGCCTCTTAGC
GGTTCAAAGGTATTTTCTAAACCCGTTTCCAGGTGTTGTGAAAGCCACCGCTAATTCAAAGCAATCCGGA
GTAATTCACCATGTCTAGACTGGACAAGAGCAAAGTCATAAACGGCGCTCTGGAATTACTCAATGGAGTC
GGTATCGAAGGCCTGACGACAAGGAAACTCGCTCAAAAGCTGGGAGTTGAGCAGCCTACCCTGTACTGGC
ACGTGAAGAACAAGCGGGCCCTGCTCGATGCCCTGCCAATCGAGATGCTGGACAGGCATCATACCCACTT
CTGCCCCCTGGAAGGCGAGTCATGGCAAGACTTTCTGCGGAACAACGCCAAGTCATTCCGCTGTGCTCTC
CTCTCACATCGCGACGGGGCTAAAGTGCATCTCGGCACCCGCCCAACAGAGAAACAGTACGAAACCCTGG
AAAATCAGCTCGCGTTCCTGTGTCAGCAAGGCTTCTCCCTGGAGAACGCACTGTACGCTCTGTCCGCCGT
GGGCCACTTTACACTGGGCTGCGTATTGGAGGAACAGGAGCATCAAGTAGCAAAAGAGGAAAGAGAGACA
CCTACCACCGATTCTATGCCCCCACTTCTGAGACAAGCAATTGAGCTGTTCGACCGGCAGGGAGCCGAAC
CTGCCTTCCTTTTCGGCCTGGAACTAATCATATGTGGCCTGGAGAAACAGCTAAAGTGCGAAAGCGGCGG
GCCGGCCGACGCCCTTGACGATTTTGACTTAGACATGCTCCCAGCCGATGCCCTTGACGACTTTGACCTT
GATATGCTGCCTGCTGACGCTCTTGACGATTTTGACCTTGACATGCTCCCCGGGTAACTAAGTAAGGATC
CCGTACGCCTAGGAGCAGGTTTCCCCAATGACACAAAACGTGCAACTTGAAACTCCGCCTGGTCTTTCCA
GGTCTAGAGGGGTAACACTTTGTACTGCGTTTGGCTCCACGCTCGATCCACTGGCGAGTGTTAGTAACAG
CACTGTTGCTTCGTAGCGGAGCATGACGGCCGTGGGAACTCCTCCTTGGTAACAAGGACCCACGGGGCCA
AAAGCCACGCCCACACGGGCCCGTCATGTGTGCAACCCCAGCACGGCGACTTTACTGCGAAACCCACTTT
AAAGTGACATTGAAACTGGTACCCACACACTGGTGACAGGCTAAGGATGCCCTTCAGGTACCCCGAGGTA
ACACGCGACACTCGGGATCTGAGAAGGGGACTGGGGCTTCTATAAAAGCGCTCGGTTTAAAAAGCTTCTA
TGCCTGAATAGGTGACCGGAGGTCGGCACCTTTCCTTTGCAATTACTGACCCTATGAATACACTGACTGT
TTGACAATTAATCATCGGCATAGTATATCGGCATAGTATAATACGACTCACTATAGGAGGGCCACCATGA
TTGAACAAGATGGATTGCACGCAGGTTCTCCGGCCGCTTGGGTGGAGAGGCTATTCGGCTATGACTGGGC
ACAACAGACAATCGGCTGCTCTGATGCCGCCGTGTTCCGGCTGTCAGCGCAGGGGCGCCCGGTTCTTTTT
GTCAAGACCGACCTGTCCGGTGCCCTGAATGAACTGCAAGACGAGGCAGCGCGGCTATCGTGGCTGGCCA
CGACGGGCGTTCCTTGCGCAGCTGTGCTCGACGTTGTCACTGAAGCGGGAAGGGACTGGCTGCTATTGGG
CGAAGTGCCGGGGCAGGATCTCCTGTCATCTCACCTTGCTCCTGCCGAGAAAGTATCCATCATGGCTGAT
GCAATGCGGCGGCTGCATACGCTTGATCCGGCTACCTGCCCATTCGACCACCAAGCGAAACATCGCATCG
AGCGAGCACGTACTCGGATGGAAGCCGGTCTTGTCGATCAGGATGATCTGGACGAAGAGCATCAGGGGCT
CGCGCCAGCCGAACTGTTCGCCAGGCTCAAGGCGAGCATGCCCGACGGCGAGGATCTCGTCGTGACACAT
GGCGATGCCTGCTTGCCGAATATCATGGTGGAAAATGGCCGCTTTTCTGGATTCATCGACTGTGGCCGGC
TGGGTGTGGCGGACCGCTATCAGGACATAGCGTTGGCTACCCGTGATATTGCTGAAGAGCTTGGCGGCGA
ATGGGCTGACCGCTTCCTCGTGCTTTACGGTATCGCCGCTCCCGATTCGCAGCGCATCGCCTTCTATCGC
CTTCTTGACGAGTTCTTCTGAGCGGGACTCTGGGGTTCGAAATGACCGACCAAGCGAATTCGCTAGGATT
ATCCCTAATACCTGCCACCCCACTCTTAATCAGTGGTGGAAGAACGGTCTCAGAACTGTTTGTTTCAATT
GGCCATTTAAGTTTAGTAGTAAAAGACTGGTTAATGATAACAATGCATCGTAAAACCTTCAGAAGGAAAG
GAGAATGTTTTGTGGACCACTTTGGTTTTCTTTTTTGCGTGTGGCAGTTTTAAGTTATTAGTTTTTAAAA
TCAGTACTTTTTAATGGAAACAACTTGACCAAAAATTTGTCACAGAATTTTGAGACCCATTAAAAAAGTT
AAATGAGAAACCTGTGTGTTCCTTTGGTCAACACCGAGACATTTAGGTGAAAGACATCTAATTCTGGTTT
TACGAATCTGGAAACTTCTTGAAAATGTAATTCTTGAGTTAACACTTCTGGGTGGAGAATAGGGTTGTTT
TCCCCCCACATAATTGGAAGGGGAAGGAATATCATTTAAAGCTATGGGAGGGTTGCTTTGATTACAACAC
TGGAGAGAAATGCAGCATGTTGCTGATTGCCTGTCACTAAAACAGGCCAAAAACTGAGTCCTTGGGTTGC
ATAGAAAGCTGCCAAACGCTAGCCAACAAGCTCGTCATCGCTTTGCAGAAGAGCAGAGAGGATATGCTCA
TCGTCTAAAGAACTACCCATTTTATTATATATTAGTCACGATATCTATAACAAGAAAATATATATATAAT
AAGTTATCACGTAAGTAGAACATGAAATAACAATATAATTATCGTATGAGTTAAATCTTAAAAGTCACGT
AAAAGATAATCATGCGTCATTTTGACTCACGCGGTCGTTATAGTTCAAAATCAGTGACACTTACCGCATT
GACAAGCACGCCTCACGGGAGCTCCAAGCGGCGACTGAGATGTCCTAAATGCACAGCGACGGATTCGCGC
TATTTAGAAAGAGAGAGCAATATTTCAAGAATGCATGCGTCAATTTTACGCAGACTATCTTTCTAGGGTT
AAAAAAGATTTGCGCTTTACTCGACCTAAACTTTAAACACGTCATAGAATCTTCGTTTGACAAAAACCAC
ATTGTGGCCAAGCTGTGTGACGCGACGCGCGCTAAAGAATGGCAAACCAAGTCGCGCGAGGTACCAGCTT
TTGTTCCCTTTAGTGAGGGTTAATTTCGAGCTTGGCGTAATCATGGTCATAGCTGTTTCCTGTGTGAAAT
TGTTATCCGCTCACAATTCCACACAACATACGAGCCGGAAGCATAAAGTGTAAAGCCTGGGGTGCCTAAT
GAGTGAGCTAACTCACATTAATTGCGTTGCGCTCACTGCCCGCTTTCCAGTCGGGAAACCTGTCGTGCCA
GCTGCATTAATGAATCGGCCAACGCGCGGGGAGAGGCGGTTTGCGTATTGGGCGCTCTTCCGCTTCCTCG
CTCACTGACTCGCTGCGCTCGGTCGTTCGGCTGCGGCGAGCGGTATCAGCTCACTCAAAGGCGGTAATAC
GGTTATCCACAGAATCAGGGGATAACGCAGGAAAGAACATGTGAGCAAAAGGCCAGCAAAAGGCCAGGAA
CCGTAAAAAGGCCGCGTTGCTGGCGTTTTTCCATAGGCTCCGCCCCCCTGACGAGCATCACAAAAATCGA
CGCTCAAGTCAGAGGTGGCGAAACCCGACAGGACTATAAAGATACCAGGCGTTTCCCCCTGGAAGCTCCC
TCGTGCGCTCTCCTGTTCCGACCCTGCCGCTTACCGGATACCTGTCCGCCTTTCTCCCTTCGGGAAGCGT
GGCGCTTTCTCATAGCTCACGCTGTAGGTATCTCAGTTCGGTGTAGGTCGTTCGCTCCAAGCTGGGCTGT
GTGCACGAACCCCCCGTTCAGCCCGACCGCTGCGCCTTATCCGGTAACTATCGTCTTGAGTCCAACCCGG
TAAGACACGACTTATCGCCACTGGCAGCAGCCACTGGTAACAGGATTAGCAGAGCGAGGTATGTAGGCGG
TGCTACAGAGTTCTTGAAGTGGTGGCCTAACTACGGCTACACTAGAAGAACAGTATTTGGTATCTGCGCT
CTGCTGAAGCCAGTTACCTTCGGAAAAAGAGTTGGTAGCTCTTGATCCGGCAAACAAACCACCGCTGGTA
GCGGTGGTTTTTTTGTTTGCAAGCAGCAGATTACGCGCAGAAAAAAAGGATCTCAAGAAGATCCTTTGAT
CTTTTCTACGGGGTCTGACGCTCAGTGGAACGAAAACTCACGTTAAGGGATTTTGGTCATGAGATTATCA
AAAAGGATCTTCACCTAGATCCTTTTAAATTAAAAATGAAGTTTTAAATCAATCTAAAGTATATATGAGT
AAACTTGGTCTGACAGTTACCAATGCTTAATCAGTGAGGCACCTATCTCAGCGATCTGTCTATTTCGTTC
ATCCATAGTTGCCTGACTCCCCGTCGTGTAGATAACTACGATACGGGAGGGCTTACCATCTGGCCCCAGT
GCTGCAATGATACCGCGAGACCCACGCTCACCGGCTCCAGATTTATCAGCAATAAACCAGCCAGCCGGAA
GGGCCGAGCGCAGAAGTGGTCCTGCAACTTTATCCGCCTCCATCCAGTCTATTAATTGTTGCCGGGAAGC
TAGAGTAAGTAGTTCGCCAGTTAATAGTTTGCGCAACGTTGTTGCCATTGCTACAGGCATCGTGGTGTCA
CGCTCGTCGTTTGGTATGGCTTCATTCAGCTCCGGTTCCCAACGATCAAGGCGAGTTACATGATCCCCCA
TGTTGTGCAAAAAAGCGGTTAGCTCCTTCGGTCCTCCGATCGTTGTCAGAAGTAAGTTGGCCGCAGTGTT
ATCACTCATGGTTATGGCAGCACTGCATAATTCTCTTACTGTCATGCCATCCGTAAGATGCTTTTCTGTG
ACTGGTGAGTACTCAACCAAGTCATTCTGAGAATAGTGTATGCGGCGACCGAGTTGCTCTTGCCCGGCGT
CAATACGGGATAATACCGCGCCACATAGCAGAACTTTAAAAGTGCTCATCATTGGAAAACGTTCTTCGGG
GCGAAAACTCTCAAGGATCTTACCGCTGTTGAGATCCAGTTCGATGTAACCCACTCGTGCACCCAACTGA
TCTTCAGCATCTTTTACTTTCACCAGCGTTTCTGGGTGAGCAAAAACAGGAAGGCAAAATGCCGCAAAAA
AGGGAATAAGGGCGACACGGAAATGTTGAATACTCATACTCTTCCTTTTTCAATATTATTGAAGCATTTA
TCAGGGTTATTGTCTCATGAGCGGATACATATTTGAATGTATTTAGAAAAATAAACAAATAGGGGTTCCG
CGCACATTTCCCCGAAAAGTGCCAC
Features (pLannotate 1.2.2; 39 found; start..end, strand, type, name):
     30..458     -  rep_origin     f1 ori (sequence partly withheld): f1 bacteriophage origin of replication; arrow indicates direction of (+) strand synthesis
    463..620     -  CDS            lacZα (fragment): LacZα fragment of β-galactosidase; lacZ fragment
    623..641     +  promoter       T7 promoter: promoter for bacteriophage T7 RNA polymerase
   1141..1161    +  promoter       tight TRE promoter (fragment): Tet-responsive promoter PTight, consisting of seven tet operator sequences followed by the minimal CMV promoter
   1178..1198    +  promoter       tight TRE promoter (fragment): Tet-responsive promoter PTight, consisting of seven tet operator sequences followed by the minimal CMV promoter
   1215..1235    +  promoter       tight TRE promoter (fragment): Tet-responsive promoter PTight, consisting of seven tet operator sequences followed by the minimal CMV promoter
   1252..1272    +  promoter       tight TRE promoter (fragment): Tet-responsive promoter PTight, consisting of seven tet operator sequences followed by the minimal CMV promoter
   1289..1309    +  promoter       tight TRE promoter (fragment): Tet-responsive promoter PTight, consisting of seven tet operator sequences followed by the minimal CMV promoter
   1326..1346    +  promoter       tight TRE promoter (fragment): Tet-responsive promoter PTight, consisting of seven tet operator sequences followed by the minimal CMV promoter
   1363..1383    +  promoter       tight TRE promoter (fragment): Tet-responsive promoter PTight, consisting of seven tet operator sequences followed by the minimal CMV promoter
   1400..1420    +  promoter       tight TRE promoter (fragment): Tet-responsive promoter PTight, consisting of seven tet operator sequences followed by the minimal CMV promoter
   1428..1473    +  promoter       TRE3GV promoter (fragment): 3rd-generation Tet-responsive promoter that can be activated by binding of Tet-On® 3G, optimized for retroviral and lentiviral vectors
   1545..1669    +  protein_bind   attR1: mutant version of attR; recombination site for the Gateway® LR reaction LR Clonase™
   1694..1724    +  promoter       lac UV5 promoter: E. coli lac promoter with an "up" mutation
   1748..1777    +  promoter       cat promoter (fragment): promoter of the E. coli cat gene encoding chloramphenicol acetyltransferase
   1778..2437    +  CDS            CmR: chloramphenicol acetyltransferase; cat; confers resistance to chloramphenicol
   2616..2774    +  CDS            ccdA (fragment): CCDA_ECO57 - Also known as H, letA. Experimental evidence at protein level: Swiss-Prot protein existence level 1. Antitoxin component of a type II toxin-antitoxin (TA) system which inhibits the post-segregational killing (PSK) of plasmid-free cells, also referred to as a plasmid addiction system. Binds to and blocks the activity of CcdB; will also remove bound CcdB protein from the CcdB-GyrA complex by forming a CcdA-CcdB complex, a process termed rejuvenation. Functions as a transcriptional corepressor for the ccdAB operon, repression also requires CcdB (By similarity). From Escherichia coli
   2779..3081    +  CDS            ccdB: CCDB_ECOLI - Also known as G, letB, letD. Experimental evidence at protein level: Swiss-Prot protein existence level 1. Toxic component of a type II toxin-antitoxin (TA) system, functioning in plasmid maintainence. Responsible for the post- segregational killing (PSK) of plasmid-free cells, also referred to as a plasmid addiction system. Half-life of over 2 hours. Cell killing by CcdB is accompanied by filamentation, defects in chromosome and plasmid segregation, defects in cell division, formation of anucleate cells, decreased DNA synthesis and plasmid loss. Interferes with the activity of DN
   3125..3249    -  protein_bind   attR2: mutant version of attR; recombination site for the Gateway® LR reaction LR Clonase™
   3402..3864    +  misc_feature   IRES: internal ribosome entry site (IRES) of the encephalomyocarditis virus (EMCV)
   3878..4585    +  CDS            mCherry: mCherry is a basic (constitutively fluorescent) red fluorescent protein published in 2004, derived from Discosoma sp.. It is reported to be a very rapidly-maturing monomer with low acid sensitivity.
   4665..4720    +  polyA_signal   β-globin poly(A) signal: rabbit β-globin polyadenylation signal (Gil and Proudfoot, 1987)
   5163..5542    +  enhancer       CMV enhancer: human cytomegalovirus immediate early enhancer
   5544..5643    +  promoter       CMV promoter (fragment): human cytomegalovirus (CMV) immediate early promoter
   6979..7725    +  CDS            rtTA-Advanced: improved tetracycline-controlled transactivator In the Tet-On® system, rtTA-Advanced binds to the Tet-responsive element and stimulates transcription only in the presence of tetracycline or doxycycline.
   7752..8196    +  misc_feature   FMDV IRES: internal ribosome entry site (IRES) of the foot-and-mouth disease virus
   8229..8247    +  promoter       tac promoter (fragment): strong E. coli promoter; hybrid between the trp and lac UV5 promoters
   8267..8285    +  promoter       T7 promoter: promoter for bacteriophage T7 RNA polymerase
   8295..9089    +  CDS            NeoR/KanR: aminoglycoside phosphotransferase from Tn5; aph(3')-II (or nptII); confers resistance to neomycin, kanamycin, and G418 (Geneticin®)
   9136..9708    +  polyA_signal   EF-1α poly(A) signal: human EF-1α polyadenylation signal
  10117..10248   +  CDS            FP (fragment): FP25_NPVAC - Experimental evidence at protein level: Swiss-Prot protein existence level 1. From Autographa californica nuclear polyhedrosis virus (AcMNPV).
  10265..10283   -  promoter       T3 promoter: promoter for bacteriophage T3 RNA polymerase
  10326..10348   -  protein_bind   lac operator (fragment): The lac repressor binds to the lac operator to inhibit transcription in E. coli. This inhibition can be relieved by adding lactose or isopropyl-β-D-thiogalactopyranoside (IPTG). lac repressor encoded by lacI
  10352..10382   -  promoter       lac promoter: promoter for the E. coli lac operon
  10397..10418   -  protein_bind   CAP binding site: CAP binding activates transcription in the presence of cAMP. E. coli catabolite activator protein
  10431..10523   -  CDS            lacI (fragment): lac repressor; lacI; The lac repressor binds to the lac operator to inhibit transcription in E. coli. This inhibition can be relieved by adding lactose or isopropyl-β-D-thiogalactopyranoside (IPTG).
  10706..11294   -  rep_origin     ori: high-copy-number ColE1/pMB1/pBR322/pUC origin of replication
  11465..12325   -  CDS            AmpR: β-lactamase; bla; confers resistance to ampicillin, carbenicillin, and related antibiotics
  12326..12430   -  promoter       AmpR promoter: bla
