>Addgene plasmid #80475 | PB-TAC-ERN | analyzer sequence | sequence record 153660
GGAAATTGTAAACGTTAATATTTTGTTAAAATTCGCGTTAAATTTTTGTTAAATCAGCTCATTTTTTAAC
CAATAGGCCGAAATCGGCAAAATCCCTTATAAATCAAAAGAATAGACCGAGATAGGGT
[37 nt withheld, positions 129-165]
AAAGAACGTGGACTCCAACGTCAAAGG
[49 nt withheld, positions 193-241]
T
[91 nt withheld, positions 243-333]
G
[124 nt withheld, positions 335-458]
CGCGCCATTCGCCATTCAGGCTGCGCAACTGTTGGGAAGGGCGATCGGTGCGGGCCTCTTCGCTATTACG
CCAGCTGGCGAAAGGGGGATGTGCTGCAAGGCGATTAAGTTGGGTAACGCCAGGGTTTTCCCAGTCACGA
CGTTGTAAAACGACGGCCAGTGAATTGTAATACGACTCACTATAGGGCGAATTGGAGCTCGGTATTCACG
ACAGCAGGCTGAATAATAAAAAAATTAGAAACTATTATTTAACCCTAGAAAGATAATCATATTGTGACGT
ACGTTAAAGATAATCATGCGTAAAATTGACGCATGTGTTTTATCGGTCTGTATATCGAGGTTTATTTATT
AATTTGAATAGATATTAAGTTTTATTATATTTACACTTACATACTAATAATAAATTCAACAAACAATTTA
TTTATGTTTATTTATTTATTAAAAAAAAACAAAAACTCAAAATTTCTTCTATAAAGTAACAAAACTTTTA
AACATTCTCTCTTTTACAAAAATAAACTTATTTTGTACTTTAAAAACAGTCATGTTGTATTATAAAATAA
GTAATTAGCTTAACCTATACATAATAGAAACAAATTATACTTATTAGTCAGTCAGAAACAACTTTGGCAC
ATATCAATATTATGCTCTCGTTAATTAACTCGAGGGATCCAAGCTGGCCGCACGTCTCCCTATCAGTGAT
AGAGAAGTCGACACGTCTCGAGCTCCCTATCAGTGATAGAGAAGGTACGTCTAGAACGTCTCCCTATCAG
TGATAGAGAAGTCGACACGTCTCGAGCTCCCTATCAGTGATAGAGAAGGTACGTCTAGAACGTCTCCCTA
TCAGTGATAGAGAAGTCGACACGTCTCGAGCTCCCTATCAGTGATAGAGAAGGTACGTCTAGAACGTCTC
CCTATCAGTGATAGAGAAGTCGACACGTCTCGAGCTCCCTATCAGTGATAGAGAAGGTACCCCCTATATA
AGCAGAGCTCGTTTAGTGAACCGTCAGATCGCCTGGAGACGCCATCCACGCTGTTTTGACCTCCATAGAA
GACACCGGGACCGATCCAGCCTCCGCGGTGGCGGCCATCACAAGTTTGTACAAAAAAGCTGAACGAGAAA
CGTAAAATGATATAAATATCAATATATTAAATTAGATTTTGCATAAAAAACAGACTACATAATACTGTAA
AACACAACATATCCAGTCACTATGGCGGCCGCATTAGGCACCCCAGGCTTTACACTTTATGCTTCCGGCT
CGTATAATGTGTGGATTTTGAGTTAGGATCCGTCGAGATTTTCAGGAGCTAAGGAAGCTAAAATGGAGAA
AAAAATCACTGGATATACCACCGTTGATATATCCCAATGGCATCGTAAAGAACATTTTGAGGCATTTCAG
TCAGTTGCTCAATGTACCTATAACCAGACCGTTCAGCTGGATATTACGGCCTTTTTAAAGACCGTAAAGA
AAAATAAGCACAAGTTTTATCCGGCCTTTATTCACATTCTTGCCCGCCTGATGAATGCTCATCCGGAATT
CCGTATGGCAATGAAAGACGGTGAGCTGGTGATATGGGATAGTGTTCACCCTTGTTACACCGTTTTCCAT
GAGCAAACTGAAACGTTTTCATCGCTCTGGAGTGAATACCACGACGATTTCCGGCAGTTTCTACACATAT
ATTCGCAAGATGTGGCGTGTTACGGTGAAAACCTGGCCTATTTCCCTAAAGGGTTTATTGAGAATATGTT
TTTCGTCTCAGCCAATCCCTGGGTGAGTTTCACCAGTTTTGATTTAAACGTGGCCAATATGGACAACTTC
TTCGCCCCCGTTTTCACCATGGGCAAATATTATACGCAAGGCGACAAGGTGCTGATGCCGCTGGCGATTC
AGGTTCATCATGCCGTTTGTGATGGCTTCCATGTCGGCAGAATGCTTAATGAATTACAACAGTACTGCGA
TGAGTGGCAGGGCGGGGCGTAAACGCGTGGATCCGGCTTACTAAAAGCCAGATAACAGTATGCGTATTTG
CGCGCTGATTTTTGCGGTATAAGAATATATACTGATATGTATACCCGAAGTATGTCAAAAAGAGGTATGC
TATGAAGCAGCGTATTACAGTGACAGTTGACAGCGACAGCTATCAGTTGCTCAAGGCATATATGATGTCA
ATATCTCCGGTCTGGTAAGCACAACCATGCAGAATGAAGCCCGTCGTCTGCGTGCCGAACGCTGGAAAGC
GGAAAATCAGGAAGGGATGGCTGAGGTCGCCCGGTTTATTGAAATGAACGGCTCTTTTGCTGACGAGAAC
AGGGGCTGGTGAAATGCAGTTTAAGGTTTACACCTATAAAAGAGAGAGCCGTTATCGTCTGTTTGTGGAT
GTACAGAGTGATATTATTGACACGCCCGGGCGACGGATGGTGATCCCCCTGGCCAGTGCACGTCTGCTGT
CAGATAAAGTCTCCCGTGAACTTTACCCGGTGGTGCATATCGGGGATGAAAGCTGGCGCATGATGACCAC
CGATATGGCCAGTGTGCCGGTCTCCGTTATCGGGGAAGAAGTGGCTGATCTCAGCCACCGCGAAAATGAC
ATCAAAAACGCCATTAACCTGATGTTCTGGGGAATATAAATGTCAGGCTCCCTTATACACAGCCAGTCTG
CAGGTCGACCATAGTGACTGGATATGTTGTGTTTTACAGTATTATGTAGTCTGTTTTTTATGCAAAATCT
AATTTAATATATTGATATTTATATCATTTTACGTTTCTCGTTCAGCTTTCTTGTACAAAGTGGTGATCTA
GCTAAAACGCGGCCTCGAATCGAATTCCGCCCCCCCCCCTCTCCCTCCCCCCCCCCTAACGTTACTGGCC
GAAGCCGCTTGGAATAAGGCCGGTGTGCGTTTGTCTATATGTTATTTTCCACCATATTGCCGTCTTTTGG
CAATGTGAGGGCCCGGAAACCTGGCCCTGTCTTCTTGACGAGCATTCCTAGGGGTCTTTCCCCTCTCGCC
AAAGGAATGCAAGGTCTGTTGAATGTCGTGAAGGAAGCAGTTCCTCTGGAAGCTTCTTGAAGACAAACAA
CGTCTGTAGCGACCCTTTGCAGGCAGCGGAACCCCCCACCTGGCGACAGGTGCCTCTGCGGCCAAAAGCC
ACGTGTATAAGATACACCTGCAAAGGCGGCACAACCCCAGTGCCACGTTGTGAGTTGGATAGTTGTGGAA
AGAGTCAAATGGCTCTCCTCAAGCGTATTCAACAAGGGGCTGAAGGATGCCCAGAAGGTACCCCATTGTA
TGGGATCTGATCTGGGGCCTCGGTGCACATGCTTTACATGTGTTTAGTCGAGGTTAAAAAAACGTCTAGG
CCCCCCGAACCACGGGGACGTGGTTTTCCTTTGAAAAACACGATGATAATATGGCCACAACCATGGTGAG
CAAGGGCGAGGAGGATAACATGGCCATCATCAAGGAGTTCATGCGCTTCAAGGTGCACATGGAGGGCTCC
GTGAACGGCCACGAGTTCGAGATCGAGGGCGAGGGCGAGGGCCGCCCCTACGAGGGCACCCAGACCGCCA
AGCTGAAGGTGACCAAGGGTGGCCCCCTGCCCTTCGCCTGGGACATCCTGTCCCCTCAGTTCATGTACGG
CTCCAAGGCCTACGTGAAGCACCCCGCCGACATCCCCGACTACTTGAAGCTGTCCTTCCCCGAGGGCTTC
AAGTGGGAGCGCGTGATGAACTTCGAGGACGGCGGCGTGGTGACCGTGACCCAGGACTCCTCCCTGCAGG
ACGGCGAGTTCATCTACAAGGTGAAGCTGCGCGGCACCAACTTCCCCTCCGACGGCCCCGTAATGCAGAA
GAAGACCATGGGCTGGGAGGCCTCCTCCGAGCGGATGTACCCCGAGGACGGCGCCCTGAAGGGCGAGATC
AAGCAGAGGCTGAAGCTGAAGGACGGCGGCCACTACGACGCTGAGGTCAAGACCACCTACAAGGCCAAGA
AGCCCGTGCAGCTGCCCGGCGCCTACAACGTCAACATCAAGTTGGACATCACCTCCCACAACGAGGACTA
CACCATCGTGGAACAGTACGAACGCGCCGAGGGCCGCCACTCCACCGGCGGCATGGACGAGCTGTACAAG
TAAAGCGGCCGCGATCTTTTTCCCTCTGCCAAAAATTATGGGGACATCATGAAGCCCCTTGAGCATCTGA
CTTCTGGCTAATAAAGGAAATTTATTTTCATTGCAATAGTGTGTTGGAATTTTTTGTGTCTCTCACTCGG
AAGGACATATGGGAGGGCAAATCATTTAAAACATCAGAATGAGTATTTGGTTTAGAGTTTGGCAACATAT
GCCATATGCTGGCTGCCATGAACAAAGGTGGCTATAAAGAGGTCATCAGTATATGAAACAGCCCCCTGCT
GTCCATTCCTTATTCCATAGAAAAGCCTTGACTTGAGGTTAGATTTTTTTTATATTTTGTTTTGTGTTAT
TTTTTTCTTTAACATCCCTAAAATTTTCCTTACATGTTTTACTAGCCAGATTTTTCCTCCTCTCCTGACT
ACTCCCAGTCATAGCTGTCCCTCTTCTCTTATGAAGATCCCTCGACCTGCAGGAATTCGATTACTTAAGC
CTAGGATCCAGATCTGTACATTCGAATCGATGAATTCGTTAACCATGGAAGCTTCTGCAGCGGCCGCACT
AGCGGTGGCGGCCTCGACATTGATTATTGACTAGTTATTAATAGTAATCAATTACGGGGTCATTAGTTCA
TAGCCCATATATGGAGTTCCGCGTTACATAACTTACGGTAAATGGCCCGCCTGGCTGACCGCCCAACGAC
CCCCGCCCATTGACGTCAATAATGACGTATGTTCCCATAGTAACGCCAATAGGGACTTTCCATTGACGTC
AATGGGTGGAGTATTTACGGTAAACTGCCCACTTGGCAGTACATCAAGTGTATCATATGCCAAGTACGCC
CCCTATTGACGTCAATGACGGTAAATGGCCCGCCTGGCATTATGCCCAGTACATGACCTTATGGGACTTT
CCTACTTGGCAGTACATCTACGTATTAGTCATCGCTATTACCATGATGATGCGGTTTTGGCAGTACATCA
ATGGGCGTGGATAGCGGTTTGACTCACGGGGATTTCCAAGTCTCCACCCCATTGACGTCAATGGGAGTTT
GTTTTGACTAGTGGAGCCGAGAGTAATTCATACAAAAGGAGGGATCGCCTTCGCAAGGGGAGAGCCCAGG
GACCGTCCCTAAATTCTCACAGACCCAAATCCCTGTAGCCGCCCCACGACAGCGCGAGGAGCATGCGCCC
AGGGCTGAGCGCGGGTAGATCAGAGCACACAAGCTCACAGTCCCCGGCGGTGGGGGGAGGGGCGCGCTGA
GCGGGGGCCAGGGAGCTGGCGCGGGGCAAACTGGGAAAGTGGTGTCGTGTGCTGGCTCCGCCCTCTTCCC
GAGGGTGGGGGAGAACGGTATATAAGTGCGGTAGTCGCCTTGGACGTTCTTTTTCGCAACGGGTTTGCCG
TCAGAACGCAGGTGAGTGGCGGGTGTGGCTTCCGCGGGCCCCGGAGCTGGAGCCCTGCTCTGAGCGGGCC
GGGCTGATATGCGAGTGTCGTCCGCAGGGTTTAGCTGTGAGCATTCCCACTTCGAGTGGCGGGCGGTGCG
GGGGTGAGAGTGCGAGGCCTAGCGGCAACCCCGTAGCCTCGCCTCGTGTCCGGCTTGAGGCCTAGCGTGG
TGTCCGCCGCCGCGTGCCACTCCGGCCGCACTATGCGTTTTTTGTCCTTGCTGCCCTCGATTGCCTTCCA
GCAGCATGGGCTAACAAAGGGAGGGTGTGGGGCTCACTCTTAAGGAGCCCATGAAGCTTACGTTGGATAG
GAATGGAAGGGCAGGAGGGGCGACTGGGGCCCGCCCGCCTTCGGAGCACATGTCCGACGCCACCTGGATG
GGGCGAGGCCTGTGGCTTTCCGAAGCAATCGGGCGTGAGTTTAGCCTACCTGGGCCATGTGGCCCTAGCA
CTGGGCACGGTCTGGCCTGGCGGTGCCGCGTTCCCTTGCCTCCCAACAAGGGTGAGGCCGTCCCGCCCGG
CACCAGTTGCTTGCGCGGAAAGATGGCCGCTCCCGGGGCCCTGTTGCAAGGAGCTCAAAATGGAGGACGC
GGCAGCCCGGTGGAGCGGGCGGGTGAGTCACCCACACAAAGGAAGAGGGCCTTGCCCCTCGCCGGCCGCT
GCTTCCTGTGACCCCGTGGTCTATCGGCCGCATAGTCACCTCGGGCTTCTCTTGAGCACCGCTCGTCGCG
GCGGGGGGAGGGGATCTAATGGCGTTGGAGTTTGTTCACATTTGGTGGGTGGAGACTAGTCAGGCCAGCC
TGGCGCTGGAAGTCATTCTTGGAATTTGCCCCTTTGAGTTTGGAGCGAGGCTAATTCTCAAGCCTCTTAG
CGGTTCAAAGGTATTTTCTAAACCCGTTTCCAGGTGTTGTGAAAGCCACCGCTAATTCAAAGCAATCCGG
AGTAAATTCACCATGTCTAGACTGGACAAGAGCAAAGTCATAAACGGCGCTCTGGAATTACTCAATGGAG
TCGGTATCGAAGGCCTGACGACAAGGAAACTCGCTCAAAAGCTGGGAGTTGAGCAGCCTACCCTGTACTG
GCACGTGAAGAACAAGCGGGCCCTGCTCGATGCCCTGCCAATCGAGATGCTGGACAGGCATCATACCCAC
TTCTGCCCCCTGGAAGGCGAGTCATGGCAAGACTTTCTGCGGAACAACGCCAAGTCATTCCGCTGTGCTC
TCCTCTCACATCGCGACGGGGCTAAAGTGCATCTCGGCACCCGCCCAACAGAGAAACAGTACGAAACCCT
GGAAAATCAGCTCGCGTTCCTGTGTCAGCAAGGCTTCTCCCTGGAGAACGCACTGTACGCTCTGTCCGCC
GTGGGCCACTTTACACTGGGCTGCGTATTGGAGGAACAGGAGCATCAAGTAGCAAAAGAGGAAAGAGAGA
CACCTACCACCGATTCTATGCCCCCACTTCTGAGACAAGCAATTGAGCTGTTCGACCGGCAGGGAGCCGA
ACCTGCCTTCCTTTTCGGCCTGGAACTAATCATATGTGGCCTGGAGAAACAGCTAAAGTGCGAAAGCGGC
GGGCCGGCCGACGCCCTTGACGATTTTGACTTAGACATGCTCCCAGCCGATGCCCTTGACGACTTTGACC
TTGATATGCTGCCTGCTGACGCTCTTGACGATTTTGACCTTGACATGCTCCCCGGGTAACTAAGTAAGGA
TCCCGTACGCCTAGGAGCAGGTTTCCCCAATGACACAAAACGTGCAACTTGAAACTCCGCCTGGTCTTTC
CAGGTCTAGAGGGGTAACACTTTGTACTGCGTTTGGCTCCACGCTCGATCCACTGGCGAGTGTTAGTAAC
AGCACTGTTGCTTCGTAGCGGAGCATGACGGCCGTGGGAACTCCTCCTTGGTAACAAGGACCCACGGGGC
CAAAAGCCACGCCCACACGGGCCCGTCATGTGTGCAACCCCAGCACGGCGACTTTACTGCGAAACCCACT
TTAAAGTGACATTGAAACTGGTACCCACACACTGGTGACAGGCTAAGGATGCCCTTCAGGTACCCCGAGG
TAACACGCGACACTCGGGATCTGAGAAGGGGACTGGGGCTTCTATAAAAGCGCTCGGTTTAAAAAGCTTC
TATGCCTGAATAGGTGACCGGAGGTCGGCACCTTTCCTTTGCAATTACTGACCCTATGAATACACTGACT
GTTTGACAATTAATCATCGGCATAGTATATCGGCATAGTATAATACGACTCACTATAGGAGGGCCACCAT
GATTGAACAAGATGGATTGCACGCAGGTTCTCCGGCCGCTTGGGTGGAGAGGCTATTCGGCTATGACTGG
GCACAACAGACAATCGGCTGCTCTGATGCCGCCGTGTTCCGGCTGTCAGCGCAGGGGCGCCCGGTTCTTT
TTGTCAAGACCGACCTGTCCGGTGCCCTGAATGAACTGCAAGACGAGGCAGCGCGGCTATCGTGGCTGGC
CACGACGGGCGTTCCTTGCGCAGCTGTGCTCGACGTTGTCACTGAAGCGGGAAGGGACTGGCTGCTATTG
GGCGAAGTGCCGGGGCAGGATCTCCTGTCATCTCACCTTGCTCCTGCCGAGAAAGTATCCATCATGGCTG
ATGCAATGCGGCGGCTGCATACGCTTGATCCGGCTACCTGCCCATTCGACCACCAAGCGAAACATCGCAT
CGAGCGAGCACGTACTCGGATGGAAGCCGGTCTTGTCGATCAGGATGATCTGGACGAAGAGCATCAGGGG
CTCGCGCCAGCCGAACTGTTCGCCAGGCTCAAGGCGAGCATGCCCGACGGCGAGGATCTCGTCGTGACAC
ATGGCGATGCCTGCTTGCCGAATATCATGGTGGAAAATGGCCGCTTTTCTGGATTCATCGACTGTGGCCG
GCTGGGTGTGGCGGACCGCTATCAGGACATAGCGTTGGCTACCCGTGATATTGCTGAAGAGCTTGGCGGC
GAATGGGCTGACCGCTTCCTCGTGCTTTACGGTATCGCCGCTCCCGATTCGCAGCGCATCGCCTTCTATC
GCCTTCTTGACGAGTTCTTCTGAGCGGGACTCTGGGGTTCGAAATGACCGACCAAGCGAATTCGCTAGGA
TTATCCCTAATACCTGCCACCCCACTCTTAATCAGTGGTGGAAGAACGGTCTCAGAACTGTTTGTTTCAA
TTGGCCATTTAAGTTTAGTAGTAAAAGACTGGTTAATGATAACAATGCATCGTAAAACCTTCAGAAGGAA
AGGAGAATGTTTTGTGGACCACTTTGGTTTTCTTTTTTGCGTGTGGCAGTTTTAAGTTATTAGTTTTTAA
AATCAGTACTTTTTAATGGAAACAACTTGACCAAAAATTTGTCACAGAATTTTGAGACCCATTAAAAAAG
TTAAATGAGAAACCTGTGTGTTCCTTTGGTCAACACCGAGACATTTAGGTGAAAGACATCTAATTCTGGT
TTTACGAATCTGGAAACTTCTTGAAAATGTAATTCTTGAGTTAACACTTCTGGGTGGAGAATAGGGTTGT
TTTCCCCCCACATAATTGGAAGGGGAAGGAATATCATTTAAAGCTATGGGAGGGTTGCTTTGATTACAAC
ACTGGAGAGAAATGCAGCATGTTGCTGATTGCCTGTCACTAAAACAGGCCAAAAACTGAGTCCTTGGGTT
GCATAGAAAGCTGCCAAACGCTAGCCAACAAGCTCGTCATCGCTTTGCAGAAGAGCAGAGAGGATATGCT
CATCGTCTAAAGAACTACCCATTTTATTATATATTAGTCACGATATCTATAACAAGAAAATATATATATA
ATAAGTTATCACGTAAGTAGAACATGAAATAACAATATAATTATCGTATGAGTTAAATCTTAAAAGTCAC
GTAAAAGATAATCATGCGTCATTTTGACTCACGCGGTCGTTATAGTTCAAAATCAGTGACACTTACCGCA
TTGACAAGCACGCCTCACGGGAGCTCCAAGCGGCGACTGAGATGTCCTAAATGCACAGCGACGGATTCGC
GCTATTTAGAAAGAGAGAGCAATATTTCAAGAATGCATGCGTCAATTTTACGCAGACTATCTTTCTAGGG
TTAAAAAAGATTTGCGCTTTACTCGACCTAAACTTTAAACACGTCATAGAATCTTCGTTTGACAAAAACC
ACATTGTGGCCAAGCTGTGTGACGCGACGCGCGCTAAAGAATGGCAAACCAAGTCGCGCGAGGTACCCAG
CTTTTGTTCCCTTTAGTGAGGGTTAATTCCGAGCTTGGCGTAATCATGGTCATAGCTGTTTCCTGTGTGA
AATTGTTATCCGCTCACAATTCCACACAACATACGAGCCGGAAGCATAAAGTGTAAAGCCTGGGGTGCCT
AATGAGTGAGCTAACTCACATTAATTGCGTTGCGCTCACTGCCCGCTTTCCAGTCGGGAAACCTGTCGTG
CCAGCTGCATTAATGAATCGGCCAACGCGCGGGGAGAGGCGGTTTGCGTATTGGGCGCTCTTCCGCTTCC
TCGCTCACTGACTCGCTGCGCTCGGTCGTTCGGCTGCGGCGAGCGGTATCAGCTCACTCAAAGGCGGTAA
TACGGTTATCCACAGAATCAGGGGATAACGCAGGAAAGAACATGTGAGCAAAAGGCCAGCAAAAGGCCAG
GAACCGTAAAAAGGCCGCGTTGCTGGCGTTTTTCCATAGGCTCCGCCCCCCTGACGAGCATCACAAAAAT
CGACGCTCAAGTCAGAGGTGGCGAAACCCGACAGGACTATAAAGATACCAGGCGTTTCCCCCTGGAAGCT
CCCTCGTGCGCTCTCCTGTTCCGACCCTGCCGCTTACCGGATACCTGTCCGCCTTTCTCCCTTCGGGAAG
CGTGGCGCTTTCTCATAGCTCACGCTGTAGGTATCTCAGTTCGGTGTAGGTCGTTCGCTCCAAGCTGGGC
TGTGTGCACGAACCCCCCGTTCAGCCCGACCGCTGCGCCTTATCCGGTAACTATCGTCTTGAGTCCAACC
CGGTAAGACACGACTTATCGCCACTGGCAGCAGCCACTGGTAACAGGATTAGCAGAGCGAGGTATGTAGG
CGGTGCTACAGAGTTCTTGAAGTGGTGGCCTAACTACGGCTACACTAGAAGGACAGTATTTGGTATCTGC
GCTCTGCTGAAGCCAGTTACCTTCGGAAAAAGAGTTGGTAGCTCTTGATCCGGCAAACAAACCACCGCTG
GTAGCGGTGGTTTTTTTGTTTGCAAGCAGCAGATTACGCGCAGAAAAAAAGGATCTCAAGAAGATCCTTT
GATCTTTTCTACGGGGTCTGACGCTCAGTGGAACGAAAACTCACGTTAAGGGATTTTGGTCATGAGATTA
TCAAAAAGGATCTTCACCTAGATCCTTTTAAATTAAAAATGAAGTTTTAAATCAATCTAAAGTATATATG
AGTAAACTTGGTCTGACAGTTACCAATGCTTAATCAGTGAGGCACCTATCTCAGCGATCTGTCTATTTCG
TTCATCCATAGTTGCCTGACTCCCCGTCGTGTAGATAACTACGATACGGGAGGGCTTACCATCTGGCCCC
AGTGCTGCAATGATACCGCGAGACCCACGCTCACCGGCTCCAGATTTATCAGCAATAAACCAGCCAGCCG
GAAGGGCCGAGCGCAGAAGTGGTCCTGCAACTTTATCCGCCTCCATCCAGTCTATTAATTGTTGCCGGGA
AGCTAGAGTAAGTAGTTCGCCAGTTAATAGTTTGCGCAACGTTGTTGCCATTGCTACAGGCATCGTGGTG
TCACGCTCGTCGTTTGGTATGGCTTCATTCAGCTCCGGTTCCCAACGATCAAGGCGAGTTACATGATCCC
CCATGTTGTGCAAAAAAGCGGTTAGCTCCTTCGGTCCTCCGATCGTTGTCAGAAGTAAGTTGGCCGCAGT
GTTATCACTCATGGTTATGGCAGCACTGCATAATTCTCTTACTGTCATGCCATCCGTAAGATGCTTTTCT
GTGACTGGTGAGTACTCAACCAAGTCATTCTGAGAATAGTGTATGCGGCGACCGAGTTGCTCTTGCCCGG
CGTCAATACGGGATAATACCGCGCCACATAGCAGAACTTTAAAAGTGCTCATCATTGGAAAACGTTCTTC
GGGGCGAAAACTCTCAAGGATCTTACCGCTGTTGAGATCCAGTTCGATGTAACCCACTCGTGCACCCAAC
TGATCTTCAGCATCTTTTACTTTCACCAGCGTTTCTGGGTGAGCAAAAACAGGAAGGCAAAATGCCGCAA
AAAAGGGAATAAGGGCGACACGGAAATGTTGAATACTCATACTCTTCCTTTTTCAATATTATTGAAGCAT
TTATCAGGGTTATTGTCTCATGAGCGGATACATATTTGAATGTATTTAGAAAAATAAACAAATAGGGGTT
CCGCGCACATTTCCCCGAAAAGTGCCACCTG
Features (pLannotate 1.2.2; 39 found; start..end, strand, type, name):
      3..458     -  rep_origin     f1 ori (sequence partly withheld): f1 bacteriophage origin of replication; arrow indicates direction of (+) strand synthesis
    466..623     -  CDS            lacZα (fragment): LacZα fragment of β-galactosidase; lacZ fragment
    626..644     +  promoter       T7 promoter: promoter for bacteriophage T7 RNA polymerase
   1144..1164    +  promoter       tight TRE promoter (fragment): Tet-responsive promoter PTight, consisting of seven tet operator sequences followed by the minimal CMV promoter
   1181..1201    +  promoter       tight TRE promoter (fragment): Tet-responsive promoter PTight, consisting of seven tet operator sequences followed by the minimal CMV promoter
   1218..1238    +  promoter       tight TRE promoter (fragment): Tet-responsive promoter PTight, consisting of seven tet operator sequences followed by the minimal CMV promoter
   1255..1275    +  promoter       tight TRE promoter (fragment): Tet-responsive promoter PTight, consisting of seven tet operator sequences followed by the minimal CMV promoter
   1292..1312    +  promoter       tight TRE promoter (fragment): Tet-responsive promoter PTight, consisting of seven tet operator sequences followed by the minimal CMV promoter
   1329..1349    +  promoter       tight TRE promoter (fragment): Tet-responsive promoter PTight, consisting of seven tet operator sequences followed by the minimal CMV promoter
   1366..1386    +  promoter       tight TRE promoter (fragment): Tet-responsive promoter PTight, consisting of seven tet operator sequences followed by the minimal CMV promoter
   1403..1423    +  promoter       tight TRE promoter (fragment): Tet-responsive promoter PTight, consisting of seven tet operator sequences followed by the minimal CMV promoter
   1431..1476    +  promoter       TRE3GV promoter (fragment): 3rd-generation Tet-responsive promoter that can be activated by binding of Tet-On® 3G, optimized for retroviral and lentiviral vectors
   1548..1672    +  protein_bind   attR1: mutant version of attR; recombination site for the Gateway® LR reaction LR Clonase™
   1697..1727    +  promoter       lac UV5 promoter: E. coli lac promoter with an "up" mutation
   1751..1780    +  promoter       cat promoter (fragment): promoter of the E. coli cat gene encoding chloramphenicol acetyltransferase
   1781..2440    +  CDS            CmR: chloramphenicol acetyltransferase; cat; confers resistance to chloramphenicol
   2619..2777    +  CDS            ccdA (fragment): CCDA_ECO57 - Also known as H, letA. Experimental evidence at protein level: Swiss-Prot protein existence level 1. Antitoxin component of a type II toxin-antitoxin (TA) system which inhibits the post-segregational killing (PSK) of plasmid-free cells, also referred to as a plasmid addiction system. Binds to and blocks the activity of CcdB; will also remove bound CcdB protein from the CcdB-GyrA complex by forming a CcdA-CcdB complex, a process termed rejuvenation. Functions as a transcriptional corepressor for the ccdAB operon, repression also requires CcdB (By similarity). From Escherichia coli
   2782..3084    +  CDS            ccdB: CCDB_ECOLI - Also known as G, letB, letD. Experimental evidence at protein level: Swiss-Prot protein existence level 1. Toxic component of a type II toxin-antitoxin (TA) system, functioning in plasmid maintainence. Responsible for the post- segregational killing (PSK) of plasmid-free cells, also referred to as a plasmid addiction system. Half-life of over 2 hours. Cell killing by CcdB is accompanied by filamentation, defects in chromosome and plasmid segregation, defects in cell division, formation of anucleate cells, decreased DNA synthesis and plasmid loss. Interferes with the activity of DN
   3128..3252    -  protein_bind   attR2: mutant version of attR; recombination site for the Gateway® LR reaction LR Clonase™
   3405..3867    +  misc_feature   IRES: internal ribosome entry site (IRES) of the encephalomyocarditis virus (EMCV)
   3881..4588    +  CDS            mCherry: mCherry is a basic (constitutively fluorescent) red fluorescent protein published in 2004, derived from Discosoma sp.. It is reported to be a very rapidly-maturing monomer with low acid sensitivity.
   4668..4723    +  polyA_signal   β-globin poly(A) signal: rabbit β-globin polyadenylation signal (Gil and Proudfoot, 1987)
   5164..5543    +  enhancer       CMV enhancer: human cytomegalovirus immediate early enhancer
   5545..5644    +  promoter       CMV promoter (fragment): human cytomegalovirus (CMV) immediate early promoter
   6981..7727    +  CDS            rtTA-Advanced: improved tetracycline-controlled transactivator In the Tet-On® system, rtTA-Advanced binds to the Tet-responsive element and stimulates transcription only in the presence of tetracycline or doxycycline.
   7754..8198    +  misc_feature   FMDV IRES: internal ribosome entry site (IRES) of the foot-and-mouth disease virus
   8231..8249    +  promoter       tac promoter (fragment): strong E. coli promoter; hybrid between the trp and lac UV5 promoters
   8269..8287    +  promoter       T7 promoter: promoter for bacteriophage T7 RNA polymerase
   8297..9091    +  CDS            NeoR/KanR: aminoglycoside phosphotransferase from Tn5; aph(3')-II (or nptII); confers resistance to neomycin, kanamycin, and G418 (Geneticin®)
   9138..9710    +  polyA_signal   EF-1α poly(A) signal: human EF-1α polyadenylation signal
  10119..10250   +  CDS            FP (fragment): FP25_NPVAC - Experimental evidence at protein level: Swiss-Prot protein existence level 1. From Autographa californica nuclear polyhedrosis virus (AcMNPV).
  10268..10286   -  promoter       T3 promoter: promoter for bacteriophage T3 RNA polymerase
  10329..10351   -  protein_bind   lac operator (fragment): The lac repressor binds to the lac operator to inhibit transcription in E. coli. This inhibition can be relieved by adding lactose or isopropyl-β-D-thiogalactopyranoside (IPTG). lac repressor encoded by lacI
  10355..10385   -  promoter       lac promoter: promoter for the E. coli lac operon
  10400..10421   -  protein_bind   CAP binding site: CAP binding activates transcription in the presence of cAMP. E. coli catabolite activator protein
  10434..10526   -  CDS            lacI (fragment): lac repressor; lacI; The lac repressor binds to the lac operator to inhibit transcription in E. coli. This inhibition can be relieved by adding lactose or isopropyl-β-D-thiogalactopyranoside (IPTG).
  10709..11297   -  rep_origin     ori: high-copy-number ColE1/pMB1/pBR322/pUC origin of replication
  11468..12328   -  CDS            AmpR: β-lactamase; bla; confers resistance to ampicillin, carbenicillin, and related antibiotics
  12329..12433   -  promoter       AmpR promoter: bla
