[The description below was written by a language model from this plasmid's Addgene catalogue record and pLannotate feature annotations shown in this document.]
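Description:
PB-TAC-ERN (also known as KW111) is an empty "all-in-one" piggyBac transposon Gateway destination vector built on a pBluescript backbone, designed for doxycycline-inducible transgene expression in mammalian cells; the associated publication applies it to human iPS cells. In bacteria it replicates from a high-copy ColE1/pUC-type origin, also carries an f1 origin, and is selected with ampicillin (backbone AmpR) together with chloramphenicol (CmR inside the Gateway cassette). Because the cassette encodes the CcdB toxin, the unrecombined vector must be maintained in a ccdB-tolerant strain.

The inducible unit consists of a Tet-responsive promoter (an array of tet operator repeats followed by a minimal promoter) driving an attR1–CmR–ccdB–attR2 cassette, then an EMCV IRES, mCherry and a rabbit β-globin polyadenylation signal. An LR reaction replaces the CmR/ccdB segment with the gene of interest, so that the cloned element and mCherry are made from one bicistronic, dox-dependent transcript and red fluorescence reports induction. A second, constitutive unit begins with a CMV enhancer and a partial CMV promoter annotation; a long unannotated stretch lies between this and the coding region, so the full promoter composition is not defined by the feature table. This unit expresses rtTA-Advanced, followed by an FMDV IRES, the neomycin resistance gene and an EF-1α poly(A) signal, supplying both the Tet-On transactivator and G418 selection.

The piggyBac terminal repeats are not annotated explicitly, although a baculovirus FP25 fragment hints at flanking transposon-derived sequence. Stable genomic integration requires co-transfection with a separate piggyBac transposase plasmid. The two sequence records, about 12.45 kb each, show the same feature layout, offset by only a few bases.
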