Addgene plasmid #80475: PB-TAC-ERN
Purpose: (Empty Backbone) All-in-One piggyBac transposon Destination vector for dox-inducible expression of Gateway cloned elements (inducible mCherry and constitutive rtTA and neomycin resistance) aka. KW111
Depositing lab: Knut Woltjen. Depositing organization: Kyoto University, Center for iPS Cell Research and Application. Publication: Inducible Transgene Expression in Human iPS Cells Using Versatile All-in-One piggyBac Transposons. Kim SI, Oceguera-Yanez F, Sakurai C, Nakagawa M, Yamanaka S, Woltjen K. Methods Mol Biol. 2016;1357:111-31. doi: 10.1007/7651_2015_251. PubMed 26025620.
Backbone
  Vector backbone: pBluescript
  Backbone size (bp): 3000
  Vector type: Mammalian Expression ; piggyBac transposon
  Selectable markers: Neomycin (select with G418)
Growth in bacteria
  Bacterial resistance: Chloramphenicol and Ampicillin, 25 & 100 μg/mL
  Growth temperature: 37°C
  Growth strain: ccdB Survival
  Copy number: High Copy
Gene/Insert
  Cloning method: Gateway Cloning
Terms and licenses: Academic/Nonprofit Terms; Industry Terms: Not Available to Industry
Depositor comments: Requires co-transfection with a piggyBac transposase plasmid for stable genomic integration. If you desire to use transposase with the Materials, you may contact Transposagen or other licensed vendor.
How to cite: PB-TAC-ERN was a gift from Knut Woltjen (Addgene plasmid # 80475 ; http://n2t.net/addgene:80475 ; RRID:Addgene_80475)
