>Addgene plasmid #80475 | PB-TAC-ERN | addgene partial sequence | sequence record 153657 | Mombaerts-mRFPup 5'-GTGGCCGTTCACGGAGCCCTCCATG-3'
CTTGATGATGGCCATGTTATCCTCCTCGCCCTTGCTCACCATGGTTGTGGCCATATTATCATCGTGTTTT
TCAAAGGAAAACCACGTCCCCGTGGTTCGGGGGGCCTAGACGTTTTTTTAACCTCGACTAAACACATGTA
AAGCATGTGCACCGAGGCCCCAGATCAGATCCCATACAATGGGGTACCTTCTGGGCATCCTTCAGCCCCT
TGTTGAATACGCTTGAGGAGAGCCATTTGACTCTTTCCACAACTATCCAACTCACAACGTGGCACTGGGG
TTGTGCCGCCTTTGCAGGTGTATCTTATACACGTGGCTTTTGGCCGCAGAGGCACCTGTCGCCAGGTGGG
GGGTTCCGCTGCCTGCAAAGGGTCGCTACAGACGTTGTTTGTCTTCAAGAAGCTTCCAGAGGAACTGCTT
CCTTCACGACATTCAACAGACCTTGCATTCCTTTGGCGAGAGGGGAAAGACCCCTAGGAATGCTCGTCAA
GAAGACAGGGCCAGGTTTCCGGGCCCTCACATTGCCAAAAGACGGCAATATGGTGGAAAATAACATATAG
ACAAACGCACACCGGCCTTATTCCAAGCGGCTTCGGCCAGTAACGTTAGGGGGGGGGGAGGGAGA
