>Addgene plasmid #80475 | PB-TAC-ERN | addgene partial sequence | sequence record 153658 | CAT-R 5'-GCAACTGACTGAAATGCCTC-3'
TCAACGGTGGTATATCCAGTGATTTTTTTCTCCATTTTAGCTTCCTTAGCTCCTGAAAATCTCGACGGAT
CCTAACTCAAAATCCACACATTATACGAGCCGGAAGCATAAAGTGTAAAGCCTGGGGTGCCTAATGCGGC
CGCCATAGTGACTGGATATGTTGTGTTTTACAGTATTATGTAGTCTGTTTTTTATGCAAAATCTAATTTA
ATATATTGATATTTATATCATTTTACGTTTCTCGTTCAGCTTTTTTGTACAAACTTGTGATGGCCGCCAC
CGCGGAGGCTGGATCGGTCCCGGTGTCTTCTATGGAGGTCAAAACAGCGTGGATGGCGTCTCCAGGCGAT
CTGACGGTTCACTAAACGAGCTCTGCTTATATAGGGGGTACCTTCTCTATCACTGATAGGGAGCTCGAGA
CGTGTCGACTTCTCTATCACTGATAGGGAGACGTTCTAGACGTACCTTCTCTATCACTGATAGGGAGCTC
GAGACGTGTCGACTTCTCTATCACTGATAGGGAGACGTTCTAGACGTACCTTCTCTATCACTGATAGGGA
GCTCGAGACGTGTCGACTTCTCTATCACTGATAGGGAGACGTTCTAGACGTACCTTCTCTATCACTGATA
GGGAGCTCGAGACGTGTCGACTTCTCTATCACTGATAGGGAGACGTGCGGCCAGCTTGGATCCCTCGAGT
TAATTAACGAGAGCATAATATTGATATGTGCCAAAGTTGTTTCTGACTGACTAATAAGTATAATTTGTTT
CTATTATGTATAGGTTAAGCTAATTACTTATTT
